Addgene plasmid #31379: AAV-6P-SEW-YC3.6
Depositing lab: Fritjof Helmchen. Depositing organization: University of Zurich. Publication: Chronic imaging of cortical sensory map dynamics using a genetically encoded calcium indicator. Minderer M, Liu W, Sumanovski LT, Kugler S, Helmchen F, Margolis DJ. J Physiol. 2011 Nov 14. 10.1113/jphysiol.2011.219014 PubMed 22083602.
Backbone
  Vector backbone: AAV-6P-SEWB
  Backbone size w/o insert (bp): 4800
  Vector type: AAV
Growth in bacteria
  Bacterial resistance: Ampicillin, 100 μg/mL
  Growth temperature: 37°C
  Growth strain: NEB Stable
  Copy number: Low Copy
Gene/Insert
  Gene/Insert name: Yellow Cameleon 3.60 (alt name: YC3.60)
  Species: synthetic construct
  Insert size (bp): 1962
  GenBank ID: AB178712
  Tag / fusion protein: eCFP (N terminal on insert); Venus (C terminal on insert)
  Cloning method: Restriction Enzyme; 5′ cloning site NheI (not destroyed); 3′ cloning site HindIII (not destroyed)
  Sequencing primers: 5′ n/a; 3′ n/a
Resource information
  A portion of this plasmid was derived from a plasmid made by: Received from lab of A. Miyawaki
Terms and licenses: Academic/Nonprofit Terms; Industry Terms: Not Available to Industry
Depositor comments: Optical recording of neuronal activity with a genetically-encoded calcium indicator in anesthetized and freely moving mice. Lütcke H, Murayama M, Hahn T, Margolis DJ, Astori S, Zum Alten Borgloh SM, Göbel W, Yang Y, Tang W, Kügler S, Sprengel R, Nagai T, Miyawaki A, Larkum ME, Helmchen F, Hasan MT Front Neural Circuits. 2010 Apr 29;4:9. There are a few mismatches between Addgene's sequencing results and the full sequence but they do not alter plasmid function. There are two 2 nucleotide deletions corresponding to nucleotides 487-488 and 494-495. There is also a mismatch at position 791. These do not alter protein function. This plasmid may be prone to multimerization. This is not expected to impact the end function of the plasmid. Please refer to the Addgene Blog post on multimers for more information: https://blog.addgene.org/plasmids-101-dimers-and-multimers
How to cite: AAV-6P-SEW-YC3.6 was a gift from Fritjof Helmchen (Addgene plasmid # 31379 ; http://n2t.net/addgene:31379 ; RRID:Addgene_31379)
