[The description below was written by a language model from this plasmid's Addgene catalogue record and pLannotate feature annotations shown in this document.]
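Description:
AAV-6P-SEW-YC3.6 is an adeno-associated virus transfer plasmid, built on the AAV-6P-SEWB backbone, that delivers the genetically encoded calcium indicator Yellow Cameleon 3.60 to neurons. It is maintained in E. coli through a ColE1/pUC-type origin with ampicillin selection (AmpR under its own bla promoter) and also carries an f1 phage origin. Although the origin is annotated as a high-copy type, the catalogue lists the plasmid as low copy. It is grown in a recombination-deficient strain, as is common for ITR-containing plasmids, and the depositor notes it may be prone to multimerization without functional consequence.

The expression cassette lies between AAV2 inverted terminal repeats, which appear only as fragments in both annotated sequence records and which direct replication and packaging of the intervening DNA into virions. Just inside the upstream ITR, a synthetic poly(A) signal and an RNA polymerase II pause site precede the promoter, presumably to block read-through transcription. The human synapsin I promoter then confers neuron-specific expression of the roughly 2 kb sensor, cloned between NheI and HindIII sites. The sensor consists of an enhanced CFP donor, a calmodulin domain, a calmodulin-binding peptide matching myosin light chain kinase, and circularly permuted cp173Venus as acceptor. Calcium binding drives calmodulin onto the peptide, changing CFP-to-Venus FRET and giving a ratiometric readout. A WPRE and a bovine growth hormone polyadenylation signal follow to enhance transcript expression and processing.

The two sequence records (a long-read result and an earlier full sequence) differ slightly in length and in ITR annotation, and the few noted mismatches are reported not to affect function. The associated publications used the construct for optical recording of neuronal activity in mice, including chronic imaging of cortical sensory maps.
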