Features (pLannotate 1.2.2; 22 found; start..end, strand, type, name):
      1..448     +  promoter       hSyn promoter: human synapsin I promoter; confers neuron-specific expression (Kügler et al., 2003)
    486..1163    +  CDS            Enhanced Cyan-Emitting GFP: Enhanced Cyan-Emitting GFP is a basic (constitutively fluorescent) cyan fluorescent protein published in 2002, derived from Aequorea victoria.
   1167..1523    +  CDS            CALMA_ARBPU (fragment): Experimental evidence at protein level: Swiss-Prot protein existence level 1. Calmodulin mediates the control of a large number of enzymes, ion channels and other proteins by Ca(2+). Among the enzymes to be stimulated by the calmodulin-Ca(2+) complex are a number of protein kinases and phosphatases. From Arbacia punctulata (Punctuate sea urchin).
   1620..1697    +  CDS            MYLK2 (fragment): MYLK2_HUMAN - Experimental evidence at protein level: Swiss-Prot protein existence level 1. Implicated in the level of global muscle contraction and cardiac function. Phosphorylates a specific serine in the N-terminus of a myosin light chain. From Homo sapiens (Human).
   1704..2438    +  CDS            cp173Venus: circularly permuted form of the Venus yellow fluorescent protein (Nagai et al., 2004) efficient FRET acceptor for CFP
   2461..3049    +  misc_feature   WPRE: woodchuck hepatitis virus posttranscriptional regulatory element
   3088..3295    +  polyA_signal   bGH poly(A) signal: bovine growth hormone polyadenylation signal
   3304..3433    +  repeat_region  AAV2 ITR (fragment): inverted terminal repeat of adeno-associated virus serotype 2 inverted
   3444..3464    -  promoter       chicken β-actin promoter (fragment): contains a 21-bp deletion relative to the standard chicken β-actin promoter
   3471..3537    +  CDS            lacZα (fragment): LacZα fragment of β-galactosidase; lacZ fragment
   3541..3969    +  rep_origin     f1 ori (sequence partly withheld): f1 bacteriophage origin of replication; arrow indicates direction of (+) strand synthesis
   3997..4096    -  misc_feature   bom (fragment): basis of mobility region from pBR322
   4198..4233    -  CDS            rop (fragment): Rop protein, which maintains plasmids at low copy number; rop
   4328..4432    +  promoter       AmpR promoter: bla
   4433..5293    +  CDS            AmpR: β-lactamase; bla; confers resistance to ampicillin, carbenicillin, and related antibiotics
   5464..6052    +  rep_origin     ori: high-copy-number ColE1/pMB1/pBR322/pUC origin of replication
   6235..6288    +  CDS            lacI (fragment): lac repressor; lacI; The lac repressor binds to the lac operator to inhibit transcription in E. coli. This inhibition can be relieved by adding lactose or isopropyl-β-D-thiogalactopyranoside (IPTG).
   6295..6316    +  promoter       chicken β-actin promoter (fragment): contains a 21-bp deletion relative to the standard chicken β-actin promoter
   6314..6354    +  repeat_region  AAV2 ITR (fragment): inverted terminal repeat of adeno-associated virus serotype 2 inverted
   6372..6434    -  repeat_region  AAV2 ITR (fragment): inverted terminal repeat of adeno-associated virus serotype 2 inverted
   6495..6543    +  polyA_signal   poly(A) signal: synthetic polyadenylation signal
   6557..6648    +  misc_feature   pause site: RNA polymerase II transcriptional pause signal from the human α2 globin gene
>Addgene plasmid #31379 | AAV-6P-SEW-YC3.6 | addgene full sequence | sequence record 492026 | Addgene Long Read Sequencing Result
AGTGCAAGTGGGTTTTAGGACCAGGATGAGGCGGGGTGGGGGTGCCTACCTGACGACCGACCCCGACCCA
CTGGACAAGCACCCAACCCCCATTCCCCAAATTGCGCATCCCCTATCAGAGAGGGGGAGGGGAAACAGGA
TGCGGCGAGGCGCGTGCGCACTGCCAGCTTCAGCACCGCGGACAGTGCCTTCGCCCCCGCCTGGCGGCGC
GCGCCACCGCCGCCTCAGCACTGAAGGCGCGCTGACGTCACTCGCCGGTCCCCCGCAAACTCCCCTTCCC
GGCCACCTTGGTCGCGTCCGCGCCGCCGCCGGCCCAGCCGGACCGCACCACGCGAGGCGCGAGATAGGGG
GGCACGGGCGCGACCATCTGCGCTGCGGCGCCGGCGACTCAGCGCTGCCTCAGTCTGCGGTGGGCAGCGG
AGGAGTCGTGTCGTGCCTGAGAGCGCAGTCGAATTCAAGCTGCTAGCGCAAGTGCCACCATGGTGAGCAA
GGGCGAGGAGCTGTTCACCGGGGTGGTGCCCATCCTGGTCGAGCTGGACGGCGACGTAAACGGCCACAGG
TTCAGCGTGTCCGGCGAGGGCGAGGGCGATGCCACCTACGGCAAGCTGACCCTGAAGTTCATCTGCACCA
CCGGCAAGCTGCCCGTGCCCTGGCCCACCCTCGTGACCACCCTGACCTGGGGCGTGCAGTGCTTCAGCCG
CTACCCCGACCACATGAAGCAGCACGACTTCTTCAAGTCCGCCATGCCCGAAGGCTACGTCCAGGAGCGT
ACCATCTTCTTCAAGGACGACGGCAACTACAAGACCCGCGCCGAGGTGAAGTTCGAGGGCGACACCCTGG
TGAACCGCATCGAGCTGAAGGGCATCGACTTCAAGGAGGACGGCAACATCCTGGGGCACAAGCTGGAGTA
CAACTACATCAGCCACAACGTCTATATCACCGCCGACAAGCAGAAGAACGGCATCAAGGCCCACTTCAAG
ATCCGCCACAACATCGAGGACGGCAGCGTGCAGCTCGCCGACCACTACCAGCAGAACACCCCCATCGGCG
ACGGCCCCGTGCTGCTGCCCGACAACCACTACCTGAGCACCCAGTCCGCCCTGAGCAAAGACCCCAACGA
GAAGCGCGATCACATGGTCCTGCTGGAGTTCGTGACCGCCGCCCGCATGCATGACCAACTGACAGAAGAG
CAGATTGCAGAGTTCAAAGAAGCCTTCTCATTATTCGACAAGGATGGGGACGGCACCATCACCACAAAGG
AACTTGGCACCGTTATGAGGTCGCTTGGACAAAACCCAACGGAAGCAGAATTGCAGGATATGATCAATGA
AGTCGATGCTGATGGCAATGGAACGATTTACTTTCCTGAATTTCTTACTATGATGGCTAGAAAAATGAAG
GACACAGACAGCGAAGAGGAAATCCGAGAAGCATTCCGTGTTTTTGACAAGGATGGGAACGGCTACATCA
GCGCTGCTCAGTTACGTCACGTCATGACAAACCTCGGGGAGAAGTTAACAGATGAAGAAGTTGATGAAAT
GATAAGGGAAGCAGATATCGATGGTGATGGCCAAGTAAACTATGAAGAGTTTGTACAAATGATGACAGCA
AAGGGGGGGAAGAGGCGCTGGAAGAAAAACTTCATTGCCGTCAGCGCTGCCAACCGGTTCAAGAAGATCT
CCAGCTCCGGGGCACTGGAGCTCATGGACGGCGGCGTGCAGCTCGCCGACCACTACCAGCAGAACACCCC
CATCGGCGACGGCCCCGTGCTGCTGCCCGACAACCACTACCTGAGCTACCAGTCCGCCCTGAGCAAAGAC
CCCAACGAGAAGCGCGATCACATGGTCCTGCTGGAGTTCGTGACCGCCGCCGGGATCACTCTCGGCATGG
ACGAGCTGTACAAGGGTGGCAGCGGTGGCATGGTGAGCAAGGGCGAGGAGCTGTTCACCGGGGTGGTGCC
CATCCTGGTCGAGCTGGACGGCGACGTAAACGGCCACAAGTTCAGCGTGTCCGGCGAGGGCGAGGGCGAT
GCCACCTACGGCAAGCTGACCCTGAAGCTGATCTGCACCACCGGCAAGCTGCCCGTGCCCTGGCCCACCC
TCGTGACCACCCTGGGCTACGGCCTGCAGTGCTTCGCCCGCTACCCCGACCACATGAAGCAGCACGACTT
CTTCAAGTCCGCCATGCCCGAAGGCTACGTCCAGGAGCGCACCATCTTCTTCAAGGACGACGGCAACTAC
AAGACCCGCGCCGAGGTGAAGTTCGAGGGCGACACCCTGGTGAACCGCATCGAGCTGAAGGGCATCGACT
TCAAGGAGGACGGCAACATCCTGGGGCACAAGCTGGAGTACAACTACAACAGCCACAACGTCTATATCAC
CGCCGACAAGCAGAAGAACGGCATCAAGGCCAACTTCAAGATCCGCCACAACATCGAGTAAGAGGCGCAA
GCTTATCGATAATCAACCTCTGGATTACAAAATTTGTGAAAGATTGACTGGTATTCTTAACTATGTTGCT
CCTTTTACGCTATGTGGATACGCTGCTTTAATGCCTTTGTATCATGCTATTGCTTCCCGTATGGCTTTCA
TTTTCTCCTCCTTGTATAAATCCTGGTTGCTGTCTCTTTATGAGGAGTTGTGGCCCGTTGTCAGGCAACG
TGGCGTGGTGTGCACTGTGTTTGCTGACGCAACCCCCACTGGTTGGGGCATTGCCACCACCTGTCAGCTC
CTTTCCGGGACTTTCGCTTTCCCCCTCCCTATTGCCACGGCGGAACTCATCGCCGCCTGCCTTGCCCGCT
GCTGGACAGGGGCTCGGCTGTTGGGCACTGACAATTCCGTGGTGTTGTCGGGGAAATCATCGTCCTTTCC
TTGGCTGCTCGCCTGTGTTGCCACCTGGATTCTGCGCGGGACGCCCTTCTGCTACGTCCCTTCGGCCCTC
AATCCAGCGGACCTTCCTTCCCGCGGCCTGCTGCCGGCTCTGCGGCCTCTTCCGCGTCTTCGCCTTCGCC
CTCAGACGAGTCGGATCTCCCTTTGGGCCGCCTCCCCGCATCGATACCGTCGACTAGAGCTCGCTGATCA
GCCTCGACTGTGCCTTCTAGTTGCCAGCCATCTGTTGTTTGCCCCTCCCCCGTGCCTTCCTTGACCCTGG
AAGGTGCCACTCCCACTGTCCTTTCCTAATAAAATGAGGAAATTGCATCGCATTGTCTGAGTAGGTGTCA
TTCTATTCTGGGGGGTGGGGTGGGGCAGGACAGCAAGGGGGAGGATTGGGAAGACAATAGCAGGCATGCT
GGGGAGAGATCTGAGGAACCCCTAGTGATGGAGTTGGCCACTCCCTCTCTGCGCGCTCGCTCGCTCACTG
AGGCCGGGCGACCAAAGGTCGCCCGACGCCCGGGCTTTGCCCGGGCGGCCTCAGTGAGCGAGCGAGCGCG
CAGAGAGGGAGTGGCCCCCCCCCCCCCCCCCCCCTGCAGCCTGGCGTAATAGCGAAGAGGCCCGCACCGA
TCGCCCTTCCCAACAGTTGCGCAGCCTGAATGGCGAATGG
[124 nt withheld, positions 3541-3664]
C
[91 nt withheld, positions 3666-3756]
A
[49 nt withheld, positions 3758-3806]
CCTTTGACGTTGGAGTCCACGTTCTTT
[37 nt withheld, positions 3834-3870]
ACCCTATCTCGGTCTATTCTTTTGATTTATAAGGGATTTTGCCGATTTCGGCCTATTGGTTAAAAAATGA
GCTGATTTAACAAAAATTTAACGCGAATTTTAACAAAATATTAACGCTTACAATTTCCTGATGCGGTATT
TTCTCCTTACGCATCTGTGCGGTATTTCACACCGCATATGGTGCACTCTCAGTACAATCTGCTCTGATGC
CGCATAGTTAAGCCAGCCCCGACACCCGCCAACACCCGCTGACGCGCCCTGACGGGCTTGTCTGCTCCCG
GCATCCGCTTACAGACAAGCTGTGACCGTCTCCGGGAGCTGCATGTGTCAGAGGTTTTCACCGTCATCAC
CGAAACGCGCGAGACGAAAGGGCCTCGTGATACGCCTATTTTTATAGGTTAATGTCATGATAATAATGGT
TTCTTAGACGTCAGGTGGCACTTTTCGGGGAAATGTGCGCGGAACCCCTATTTGTTTATTTTTCTAAATA
CATTCAAATATGTATCCGCTCATGAGACAATAACCCTGATAAATGCTTCAATAATATTGAAAAAGGAAGA
GTATGAGTATTCAACATTTCCGTGTCGCCCTTATTCCCTTTTTTGCGGCATTTTGCCTTCCTGTTTTTGC
TCACCCAGAAACGCTGGTGAAAGTAAAAGATGCTGAAGATCAGTTGGGTGCACGAGTGGGTTACATCGAA
CTGGATCTCAACAGCGGTAAGATCCTTGAGAGTTTTCGCCCCGAAGAACGTTTTCCAATGATGAGCACTT
TTAAAGTTCTGCTATGTGGCGCGGTATTATCCCGTATTGACGCCGGGCAAGAGCAACTCGGTCGCCGCAT
ACACTATTCTCAGAATGACTTGGTTGAGTACTCACCAGTCACAGAAAAGCATCTTACGGATGGCATGACA
GTAAGAGAATTATGCAGTGCTGCCATAACCATGAGTGATAACACTGCGGCCAACTTACTTCTGACAACGA
TCGGAGGACCGAAGGAGCTAACCGCTTTTTTGCACAACATGGGGGATCATGTAACTCGCCTTGATCGTTG
GGAACCGGAGCTGAATGAAGCCATACCAAACGACGAGCGTGACACCACGATGCCTGTAGCAATGGCAACA
ACGTTGCGCAAACTATTAACTGGCGAACTACTTACTCTAGCTTCCCGGCAACAATTAATAGACTGGATGG
AGGCGGATAAAGTTGCAGGACCACTTCTGCGCTCGGCCCTTCCGGCTGGCTGGTTTATTGCTGATAAATC
TGGAGCCGGTGAGCGTGGGTCTCGCGGTATCATTGCAGCACTGGGGCCAGATGGTAAGCCCTCCCGTATC
GTAGTTATCTACACGACGGGGAGTCAGGCAACTATGGATGAACGAAATAGACAGATCGCTGAGATAGGTG
CCTCACTGATTAAGCATTGGTAACTGTCAGACCAAGTTTACTCATATATACTTTAGATTGATTTAAAACT
TCATTTTTAATTTAAAAGGATCTAGGTGAAGATCCTTTTTGATAATCTCATGACCAAAATCCCTTAACGT
GAGTTTTCGTTCCACTGAGCGTCAGACCCCGTAGAAAAGATCAAAGGATCTTCTTGAGATCCTTTTTTTC
TGCGCGTAATCTGCTGCTTGCAAACAAAAAAACCACCGCTACCAGCGGTGGTTTGTTTGCCGGATCAAGA
GCTACCAACTCTTTTTCCGAAGGTAACTGGCTTCAGCAGAGCGCAGATACCAAATACTGTTCTTCTAGTG
TAGCCGTAGTTAGGCCACCACTTCAAGAACTCTGTAGCACCGCCTACATACCTCGCTCTGCTAATCCTGT
TACCAGTGGCTGCTGCCAGTGGCGATAAGTCGTGTCTTACCGGGTTGGACTCAAGACGATAGTTACCGGA
TAAGGCGCAGCGGTCGGGCTGAACGGGGGGTTCGTGCACACAGCCCAGCTTGGAGCGAACGACCTACACC
GAACTGAGATACCTACAGCGTGAGCTATGAGAAAGCGCCACGCTTCCCGAAGGGAGAAAGGCGGACAGGT
ATCCGGTAAGCGGCAGGGTCGGAACAGGAGAGCGCACGAGGGAGCTTCCAGGGGGAAACGCCTGGTATCT
TTATAGTCCTGTCGGGTTTCGCCACCTCTGACTTGAGCGTCGATTTTTGTGATGCTCGTCAGGGGGGCGG
AGCCTATGGAAAAACGCCAGCAACGCGGCCTTTTTACGGTTCCTGGCCTTTTGCTGGCCTTTTGCTCACA
TGTTCTTTCCTGCGTTATCCCCTGATTCTGTGGATAACCGTATTACCGCCTTTGAGTGAGCTGATACCGC
TCGCCGCAGCCGAACGACCGAGCGCAGCGAGTCAGTGAGCGAGGAAGCGGAAGAGCGCCCAATACGCAAA
CCGCCTCTCCCCGCGCGTTGGCCGATTCATTAATGCAGGCTGCAGGGGGGGGGGGGGGGGGGGGGCCACT
CCCTCTCTGCGCGCTCGCTCGCTCACTGAGGCCGCCCGGGCAAAGCCCGGGCGGCCTCAGTGAGCGAGCG
AGCGCGCAGAGAGGGAGTGGCCAACTCCATCACTAGGGGTTCCTCAGATCTAGGATCACGCGTTCTAGAA
ATATTAAGGTACGGGAGGTACTTGGAGCGGCCGCAATAAAATATCTTTATTTTCATTACATCTGTGTGTT
GGTTTTTTGTGTGAATCGATAGTACTAACATACGCTCTCCATCAAAACAAAACGAAACAAAACAAACTAG
CAAAATAGGCTGTCCCCAGTGCAAGTGCAGGTGCCAGAACATTTCTCTATTCTAGACTCGAGCTGCAGAG
GGCCCTGCGTATG
