Features (pLannotate 1.2.2; 19 found; start..end, strand, type, name):
     27..474     +  promoter       hSyn promoter: human synapsin I promoter; confers neuron-specific expression (Kügler et al., 2003)
    512..1189    +  CDS            Enhanced Cyan-Emitting GFP: Enhanced Cyan-Emitting GFP is a basic (constitutively fluorescent) cyan fluorescent protein published in 2002, derived from Aequorea victoria.
   1193..1549    +  CDS            CALMA_ARBPU (fragment): Experimental evidence at protein level: Swiss-Prot protein existence level 1. Calmodulin mediates the control of a large number of enzymes, ion channels and other proteins by Ca(2+). Among the enzymes to be stimulated by the calmodulin-Ca(2+) complex are a number of protein kinases and phosphatases. From Arbacia punctulata (Punctuate sea urchin).
   1646..1723    +  CDS            MYLK2 (fragment): MYLK2_HUMAN - Experimental evidence at protein level: Swiss-Prot protein existence level 1. Implicated in the level of global muscle contraction and cardiac function. Phosphorylates a specific serine in the N-terminus of a myosin light chain. From Homo sapiens (Human).
   1730..2464    +  CDS            cp173Venus: circularly permuted form of the Venus yellow fluorescent protein (Nagai et al., 2004) efficient FRET acceptor for CFP
   2487..3075    +  misc_feature   WPRE: woodchuck hepatitis virus posttranscriptional regulatory element
   3117..3324    +  polyA_signal   bGH poly(A) signal: bovine growth hormone polyadenylation signal
   3367..3477    -  repeat_region  AAV2 ITR (fragment): inverted terminal repeat of adeno-associated virus serotype 2 inverted
   3499..3570    +  CDS            lacZα (fragment): LacZα fragment of β-galactosidase; lacZ fragment
   3578..4033    +  rep_origin     f1 ori (sequence partly withheld): f1 bacteriophage origin of replication; arrow indicates direction of (+) strand synthesis
   4034..4133    -  misc_feature   bom (fragment): basis of mobility region from pBR322
   4235..4270    -  CDS            rop (fragment): Rop protein, which maintains plasmids at low copy number; rop
   4365..4469    +  promoter       AmpR promoter: bla
   4470..5330    +  CDS            AmpR: β-lactamase; bla; confers resistance to ampicillin, carbenicillin, and related antibiotics
   5501..6089    +  rep_origin     ori: high-copy-number ColE1/pMB1/pBR322/pUC origin of replication
   6272..6329    +  CDS            lacI (fragment): lac repressor; lacI; The lac repressor binds to the lac operator to inhibit transcription in E. coli. This inhibition can be relieved by adding lactose or isopropyl-β-D-thiogalactopyranoside (IPTG).
   6353..6463    +  repeat_region  AAV2 ITR (fragment): inverted terminal repeat of adeno-associated virus serotype 2 inverted
   6558..6606    +  polyA_signal   poly(A) signal: synthetic polyadenylation signal
   6620..6711    +  misc_feature   pause site: RNA polymerase II transcriptional pause signal from the human α2 globin gene
>Addgene plasmid #31379 | AAV-6P-SEW-YC3.6 | analyzer sequence | sequence record 45105
CTAGACTGCAGAGGGCCCTGCGTATGAGTGCAAGTGGGTTTTAGGACCAGGATGAGGCGGGGTGGGGGTG
CCTACCTGACGACCGACCCCGACCCACTGGACAAGCACCCAACCCCCATTCCCCAAATTGCGCATCCCCT
ATCAGAGAGGGGGAGGGGAAACAGGATGCGGCGAGGCGCGTGCGCACTGCCAGCTTCAGCACCGCGGACA
GTGCCTTCGCCCCCGCCTGGCGGCGCGCGCCACCGCCGCCTCAGCACTGAAGGCGCGCTGACGTCACTCG
CCGGTCCCCCGCAAACTCCCCTTCCCGGCCACCTTGGTCGCGTCCGCGCCGCCGCCGGCCCAGCCGGACC
GCACCACGCGAGGCGCGAGATAGGGGGGCACGGGCGCGACCATCTGCGCTGCGGCGCCGGCGACTCAGCG
CTGCCTCAGTCTGCGGTGGGCAGCGGAGGAGTCGTGTCGTGCCTGAGAGCGCAGTCGAATTCAAGCTGCT
AGCGCAAGTGCCACCATGGTGAGCAAGGGCGAGGAGCTGTTCACCGGGGTGGTGCCCATCCTGGTCGAGC
TGGACGGCGACGTAAACGGCCACAGGTTCAGCGTGTCCGGCGAGGGCGAGGGCGATGCCACCTACGGCAA
GCTGACCCTGAAGTTCATCTGCACCACCGGCAAGCTGCCCGTGCCCTGGCCCACCCTCGTGACCACCCTG
ACCTGGGGCGTGCAGTGCTTCAGCCGCTACCCCGACCACATGAAGCAGCACGACTTCTTCAAGTCCGCCA
TGCCCGAAGGCTACGTCCAGGAGCGTACCATCTTCTTCAAGGACGACGGCAACTACAAGACCCGCGCCGA
GGTGAAGTTCGAGGGCGACACCCTGGTGAACCGCATCGAGCTGAAGGGCATCGACTTCAAGGAGGACGGC
AACATCCTGGGGCACAAGCTGGAGTACAACTATATCAGCCACAACGTCTATATCACCGCCGACAAGCAGA
AGAACGGCATCAAGGCCAACTTCAAGATCCGCCACAACATCGAGGACGGCAGCGTGCAGCTCGCCGACCA
CTACCAGCAGAACACCCCCATCGGCGACGGCCCCGTGCTGCTGCCCGACAACCACTACCTGAGCACCCAG
TCCGCCCTGAGCAAAGACCCCAAGGAGAAGCGCGATCACATGGTCCTGCTGGAGTTCGTGACCGCCGCCC
GCATGCATGACCAACTGACAGAAGAGCAGATTGCAGAGTTCAAAGAAGCCTTCTCATTATTCGACAAGGA
TGGGGACGGCACCATCACCACAAAGGAACTTGGCACCGTTATGAGGTCGCTTGGACAAAACCCAACGGAA
GCAGAATTGCAGGATATGATCAATGAAGTCGATGCTGATGGCAATGGAACGATTTACTTTCCTGAATTTC
TTACTATGATGGCTAGAAAAATGAAGGACACAGACAGCGAAGAGGAAATCCGAGAAGCATTCCGTGTTTT
TGACAAGGATGGGAACGGCTACATCAGCGCTGCTCAGTTACGTCACGTCATGACAAACCTCGGGGAGAAG
TTAACAGATGAAGAAGTTGATGAAATGATAAGGGAAGCAGATATCGATGGTGATGGCCAAGTAAACTATG
AAGAGTTTGTACAAATGATGACAGCAAAGGGGGGGAAGAGGCGCTGGAAGAAAAACTTCATTGCCGTCAG
CGCTGCCAACCGGTTCAAGAAGATCTCCAGCTCCGGGGCACTGGAGCTCATGGACGGCGGCGTGCAGCTC
GCCGACCACTACCAGCAGAACACCCCCATCGGCGACGGCCCCGTGCTGCTGCCCGACAACCACTACCTGA
GCTACCAGTCCGCCCTGAGCAAAGACCCCAACGAGAAGCGCGATCACATGGTCCTGCTGGAGTTCGTGAC
CGCCGCCGGGATCACTCTCGGCATGGACGAGCTGTACAAGGGTGGCAGCGGTGGCATGGTGAGCAAGGGC
GAGGAGCTGTTCACCGGGGTGGTGCCCATCCTGGTCGAGCTGGACGGCGACGTAAACGGCCACAAGTTCA
GCGTGTCCGGCGAGGGCGAGGGCGATGCCACCTACGGCAAGCTGACCCTGAAGCTGATCTGCACCACCGG
CAAGCTGCCCGTGCCCTGGCCCACCCTCGTGACCACCCTGGGCTACGGCCTGCAGTGCTTCGCCCGCTAC
CCCGACCACATGAAGCAGCACGACTTCTTCAAGTCCGCCATGCCCGAAGGCTACGTCCAGGAGCGCACCA
TCTTCTTCAAGGACGACGGCAACTACAAGACCCGCGCCGAGGTGAAGTTCGAGGGCGACACCCTGGTGAA
CCGCATCGAGCTGAAGGGCATCGACTTCAAGGAGGACGGCAACATCCTGGGGCACAAGCTGGAGTACAAC
TACAACAGCCACAACGTCTATATCACCGCCGACAAGCAGAAGAACGGCATCAAGGCCAACTTCAAGATCC
GCCACAACATCGAGTAAGAGGCGCAAGCTTATCGATAATCAACCTCTGGATTACAAAATTTGTGAAAGAT
TGACTGGTATTCTTAACTATGTTGCTCCTTTTACGCTATGTGGATACGCTGCTTTAATGCCTTTGTATCA
TGCTATTGCTTCCCGTATGGCTTTCATTTTCTCCTCCTTGTATAAATCCTGGTTGCTGTCTCTTTATGAG
GAGTTGTGGCCCGTTGTCAGGCAACGTGGCGTGGTGTGCACTGTGTTTGCTGACGCAACCCCCACTGGTT
GGGGCATTGCCACCACCTGTCAGCTCCTTTCCGGGACTTTCGCTTTCCCCCTCCCTATTGCCACGGCGGA
ACTCATCGCCGCCTGCCTTGCCCGCTGCTGGACAGGGGCTCGGCTGTTGGGCACTGACAATTCCGTGGTG
TTGTCGGGGAAGCTGACGTCCTTTCCATGGCTGCTCGCCTGTGTTGCCACCTGGATTCTGCGCGGGACGT
CCTTCTGCTACGTCCCTTCGGCCCTCAATCCAGCGGACCTTCCTTCCCGCGGCCTGCTGCCGGCTCTGCG
GCCTCTTCCGCGTCTTCGCCTTCGCCCTCAGACGAGTCGGATCTCCCTTTGGGCCGCCTCCCCGCCTGAT
CGATACCGTCGACTAGAGCTCGCTGATCAGCCTCGACTGTGCCTTCTAGTTGCCAGCCATCTGTTGTTTG
CCCCTCCCCCGTGCCTTCCTTGACCCTGGAAGGTGCCACTCCCACTGTCCTTTCCTAATAAAATGAGGAA
ATTGCATCGCATTGTCTGAGTAGGTGTCATTCTATTCTGGGGGGTGGGGTGGGGCAGGACAGCAAGGGGG
AGGATTGGGAAGACAATAGCAGGCATGCTGGGGAGAGATCTAGGAACCCCTAGTGATGGAGTTGGCCACT
CCCTCTCTGCGCGCTCGCTCGCTCACTGAGGCCGCCCGGGCAAAGCCCGGGCGTCGGGCGACCTTTGGTC
GCCCGGCCTCAGTGAGCGAGCGAGCGCGCAGAGAGGGAGTGGCCAACCCCCCCCCCCCCCCCCCTGCAGC
CAGCTGGCGTAATAGCGAAGAGGCCCGCACCGATCGCCCTTCCCAACAGTTGCGTAGCCTGAATGGCGAA
TGGCGCG
[124 nt withheld, positions 3578-3701]
C
[91 nt withheld, positions 3703-3793]
A
[49 nt withheld, positions 3795-3843]
CCTTTGACGTTGGAGTCCACGTTCTTT
[37 nt withheld, positions 3871-3907]
ACCCTATCTCGGTCTATTCTTTTGATTTATAAGGGATTTTGCCGATTTCGGCCTATTGGTTAAAAAATGA
GCTGATTTAACAAAAATTTAACGCGAATTTTAACAAAATATTAACGTTTACAATTTCCTGATGCGGTATT
TTCTCCTTACGCATCTGTGCGGTATTTCACACCGCATATGGTGCACTCTCAGTACAATCTGCTCTGATGC
CGCATAGTTAAGCCAGCCCCGACACCCGCCAACACCCGCTGACGCGCCCTGACGGGCTTGTCTGCTCCCG
GCATCCGCTTACAGACAAGCTGTGACCGTCTCCGGGAGCTGCATGTGTCAGAGGTTTTCACCGTCATCAC
CGAAACGCGCGAGACGAAAGGGCCTCGTGATACGCCTATTTTTATAGGTTAATGTCATGATAATAATGGT
TTCTTAGACGTCAGGTGGCACTTTTCGGGGAAATGTGCGCGGAACCCCTATTTGTTTATTTTTCTAAATA
CATTCAAATATGTATCCGCTCATGAGACAATAACCCTGATAAATGCTTCAATAATATTGAAAAAGGAAGA
GTATGAGTATTCAACATTTCCGTGTCGCCCTTATTCCCTTTTTTGCGGCATTTTGCCTTCCTGTTTTTGC
TCACCCAGAAACGCTGGTGAAAGTAAAAGATGCTGAAGATCAGTTGGGTGCACGAGTGGGTTACATCGAA
CTGGATCTCAACAGCGGTAAGATCCTTGAGAGTTTTCGCCCCGAAGAACGTTTTCCAATGATGAGCACTT
TTAAAGTTCTGCTATGTGGCGCGGTATTATCCCGTATTGACGCCGGGCAAGAGCAACTCGGTCGCCGCAT
ACACTATTCTCAGAATGACTTGGTTGAGTACTCACCAGTCACAGAAAAGCATCTTACGGATGGCATGACA
GTAAGAGAATTATGCAGTGCTGCCATAACCATGAGTGATAACACTGCGGCCAACTTACTTCTGACAACGA
TCGGAGGACCGAAGGAGCTAACCGCTTTTTTGCACAACATGGGGGATCATGTAACTCGCCTTGATCGTTG
GGAACCGGAGCTGAATGAAGCCATACCAAACGACGAGCGTGACACCACGATGCCTGTAGCAATGGCAACA
ACGTTGCGCAAACTATTAACTGGCGAACTACTTACTCTAGCTTCCCGGCAACAATTAATAGACTGGATGG
AGGCGGATAAAGTTGCAGGACCACTTCTGCGCTCGGCCCTTCCGGCTGGCTGGTTTATTGCTGATAAATC
TGGAGCCGGTGAGCGTGGGTCTCGCGGTATCATTGCAGCACTGGGGCCAGATGGTAAGCCCTCCCGTATC
GTAGTTATCTACACGACGGGGAGTCAGGCAACTATGGATGAACGAAATAGACAGATCGCTGAGATAGGTG
CCTCACTGATTAAGCATTGGTAACTGTCAGACCAAGTTTACTCATATATACTTTAGATTGATTTAAAACT
TCATTTTTAATTTAAAAGGATCTAGGTGAAGATCCTTTTTGATAATCTCATGACCAAAATCCCTTAACGT
GAGTTTTCGTTCCACTGAGCGTCAGACCCCGTAGAAAAGATCAAAGGATCTTCTTGAGATCCTTTTTTTC
TGCGCGTAATCTGCTGCTTGCAAACAAAAAAACCACCGCTACCAGCGGTGGTTTGTTTGCCGGATCAAGA
GCTACCAACTCTTTTTCCGAAGGTAACTGGCTTCAGCAGAGCGCAGATACCAAATACTGTCCTTCTAGTG
TAGCCGTAGTTAGGCCACCACTTCAAGAACTCTGTAGCACCGCCTACATACCTCGCTCTGCTAATCCTGT
TACCAGTGGCTGCTGCCAGTGGCGATAAGTCGTGTCTTACCGGGTTGGACTCAAGACGATAGTTACCGGA
TAAGGCGCAGCGGTCGGGCTGAACGGGGGGTTCGTGCACACAGCCCAGCTTGGAGCGAACGACCTACACC
GAACTGAGATACCTACAGCGTGAGCATTGAGAAAGCGCCACGCTTCCCGAAGGGAGAAAGGCGGACAGGT
ATCCGGTAAGCGGCAGGGTCGGAACAGGAGAGCGCACGAGGGAGCTTCCAGGGGGAAACGCCTGGTATCT
TTATAGTCCTGTCGGGTTTCGCCACCTCTGACTTGAGCGTCGATTTTTGTGATGCTCGTCAGGGGGGCGG
AGCCTATGGAAAAACGCCAGCAACGCGGCCTTTTTACGGTTCCTGGCCTTTTGCTGGCCTTTTGCTCACA
TGTTCTTTCCTGCGTTATCCCCTGATTCTGTGGATAACCGTATTACCGCCTTTGAGTGAGCTGATACCGC
TCGCCGCAGCCGAACGACCGAGCGCAGCGAGTCAGTGAGCGAGGAAGCGGAAGAGCGCCCAATACGCAAA
CCGCCTCTCCCCGCGCGTTGGCCGATTCATTAATGCAGCTGGGCTGCAGGGGGGGGGGGGGGGGGGTTGG
CCACTCCCTCTCTGCGCGCTCGCTCGCTCACTGAGGCCGGGCGACCAAAGGTCGCCCGACGCCCGGGCTT
TGCCCGGGCGGCCTCAGTGAGCGAGCGAGCGCGCAGAGAGGGAGTGGCCAACTCCATCACTAGGGGTTCC
TAGATCTAGGATCACGCGTTCTAGAAATATTAAGGTACGGGAGGTACTTGGAGCGGCCGCAATAAAATAT
CTTTATTTTCATTACATCTGTGTGTTGGTTTTTTGTGTGAATCGATAGTACTAACATACGCTCTCCATCA
AAACAAAACGAAACAAAACAAACTAGCAAAATAGGCTGTCCCCAGTGCAAGTGCAGGTGCCAGAACATTT
CTCTATT
