>Addgene plasmid #31379 | AAV-6P-SEW-YC3.6 | addgene partial sequence | sequence record 39233 | RVprimer3 5'-CTAGCAAAATAGGCTGTCCC-3'
CTGCAGAGGGCCCTGCGTATGAGTGCAAGTGGGTTTTAGGACCAGGATGAGGCGGGGTGGGGGTGCCTAC
CTGACGACCGACCCCGACCCACTGGACAAGCACCCAACCCCCATTCCCCAAATTGCGCATCCCCTATCAG
AGAGGGGGAGGGGAAACAGGATGCGGCGAGGCGCGTGCGCACTGCCAGCTTCAGCACCGCGGACAGTGCC
TTCGCCCCCGCCTGGCGGCGCGCGCCACCGCCGCCTCAGCACTGAAGGCGCGCTGACGTCACTCGCCGGT
CCCCCGCAAACTCCCCTTCCCGGCCACCTTGGTCGCGTCCGCGCCGCCGCCGGCCCAGCCGGACCGCACC
ACGCGAGGCGCGAGATAGGGGGGCACGGGCGCGACCATCTGCGCTGCGGCGCCGGCGACTCAGCGCTGCC
TCAGTCTGCGGTGGGCAGCGGAGGAGTCGTGTCGTGCCTGAGAGCGCAGTCGAATTCAAGCTGCTAGCGC
AAGTGCCACCATGGTGAGCAAGGGCGAGGAGCTGTTCACCGGGGTGGTGCCCATCCTGGTCGAGCTGGAC
GGCGACGTAAACGGCCACAGGTTCAGCGTGTCCGGCGAGGGCGAGGGCGATGCCACCTACGGCAAGCTGA
CCCTGAAGTTCATCTGCACCACCGGCAAGCTGCCCGTGCCCTGGCCCACCCTCGTGACCACCCTGACCTG
GGGCGTGCAGTGCTTCAGCCGCTACCCCGACCACATGAAGCAGCACGACTTCTTCAAGTCCGCCATGCCC
GAAGGCTACGTCCAGGAGCGTACCATCTTCTTCAAGGACGACGGCAACTACAAGACC
