>Addgene plasmid #31379 | AAV-6P-SEW-YC3.6 | addgene partial sequence | sequence record 134560 | WPRE-R 5'-CATAGCGTAAAAGGAGCAACA-3'
AATTTTGTAATCCAGAGGTTGATTATCGATAAGCTTGCGCCTCTTACTCGATGTTGTGGCGGATCTTGAA
GTTGGCCTTGATGCCGTTCTTCTGCTTGTCGGCGGTGATATAGACGTTGTGGCTGTTGTAGTTGTACTCC
AGCTTGTGCCCCAGGATGTTGCCGTCCTCCTTGAAGTCGATGCCCTTCAGCTCGATGCGGTTCACCAGGG
TGTCGCCCTCGAACTTCACCTCGGCGCGGGTCTTGTAGTTGCCGTCGTCCTTGAAGAAGATGGTGCGCTC
CTGGACGTAGCCTTCGGGCATGGCGGACTTGAAGAAGTCGTGCTGCTTCATGTGGTCGGGGTAGCGGGCG
AAGCACTGCAGGCCGTAGCCCAGGGTGGTCACGAGGGTGGGCCAGGGCACGGGCAGCTTGCCGGTGGTGC
AGATCAGCTTCAGGGTCAGCTTGCCGTAGGTGGCATCGCCCTCGCCCTCGCCGGACACGCTGAACTTGTG
GCCGTTTACGTCGCCGTCCAGCTCGACCAGGATGGGCACCACCCCGGTGAACAGCTCCTCGCCCTTGCTC
ACCATGCCACCGCTGCCACCCTTGTACAGCTCGTCCATGCCGAGAGTGATCCCGGCGGCGGTCACGAACT
CCAGCAGGACCATGTGATCGCGCTTCTCGTTGGGGTCTTTGCTCAGGGCGGACTGGTAGCTCAGGTAGTG
GTTGTCGGGCAGCAGCACGGGGCCGTCGCCGATGGGGGTGTTCTGCTGGTAGTGGTCGGCGAGCTGCACG
CCGCCGTCCATGAGCTCCAGTGCCCCGGAGCTGGAGATCTTCTTGAACCGGTTGGCAGCGCTGACGGCAA
TGAAGTTTTTCTTCCAGCGCCTCTTCCCCCC
